>Addgene plasmid #71304 | pBABEneo-HRASV12 | addgene partial sequence | sequence record 146870 | pBABE5 5'-CTTTATCCAGCCCTCAC-3'
AGAGATCTGCCACCATGACTGAATACAAGCTTGTGGTGGTGGGCGCTGTAGGCGTGGGAAAGAGTGCCCT
GACCATCCAGCTGATCCAGAACCACTTTGTGGACGAGTATGATCCCACTATAGAGGACTCCTACCGGAAA
CAGGTGGTCATTGATGGGGAGACATGTCTACTGGACATCTTAGACACAGCAGGTCAAGAAGAGTATAGTG
CCATGCGGGACCAGTACATGCGCACAGGGGAGGGCTTCCTCTGTGTATTTGCCATCAACAACACCAAGTC
CTTCGAGGACATCCATCAGTACAGGGAGCAGATCAAGCGGGTGAAAGATTCAGATGATGTGCCAATGGTG
CTGGTGGGCAACAAGTGTGACCTGGCTGCTCGCACTGTTGAGTCTCGGCAGGCCCAGGACCTTGCTCGCA
GCTATGGCATCCCCTACATTAAAACATCAGCCAAGACCCGGCAGGGCGTGGAGGATGCCTTCTATACACT
AGTCCGTGAGATTCGGCAGCATAAATTGCGGAAACTGAACCCACCCGATGAGAGTGGTCCTGGCTGCATG
AGCTGCAAATGTGTGCTGTCCTGACACCAGGCTCAGGACATGGAGGTGC
