>Addgene plasmid #71304 | pBABEneo-HRASV12 | addgene partial sequence | sequence record 146873 | pBABE3 5'-ACCCTAACTGACACACATTCC-3'
AAGATGAGCCCTGGGTCATGTCCACCCTGCATCCGGCACCTCCATGTCCTGAGCCTGGTGTCAGGACAGC
ACACATTTGCAGCTCATGCAGCCAGGACCACTCTCATCGGGTGGGTTCAGTTTCCGCAATTTATGCTGCC
GAATCTCACGGACTAGTGTATAGAAGGCATCCTCCACGCCCTGCCGGGTCTTGGCTGATGTTTTAATGTA
GGGGATGCCATAGCTGCGAGCAAGGTCCTGGGCCTGCCGAGACTCAACAGTGCGAGCAGCCAGGTCACAC
TTGTTGCCCACCAGCACCATTGGCACATCATCTGAATCTTTCACCCGCTTGATCTGCTCCCTGTACTGAT
GGATGTCCTCGAAGGACTTGGTGTTGTTGATGGCAAATACACAGAGGAAGCCCTCCCCTGTGCGCATGTA
CTGGTCCCGCATGGCACTATACTCTTCTTGACCTGCTGTGTCTAAGATGTCCAGTAGACATGTCTCCCCA
TCAATGACCACCTGTTTCCGGTAGGAGTCCTCTATAGTGGGATCATACTCGTCCACAAAGTGGTTCTGGA
TCAGCTGGATGGTCAGGGCACTCTTTCCCACGCCTACAGCGCCCACCACCACAAGCTTGTATTCAGTCAT
GGTGGCAGATCTCTTTAGGTAGAAGTCGGTGGATCCGGCCGGCGCCTAGAGAAGGAGTGAGGGCTGGATA
AAGGGAGGATCGAGGCGGGGTCGAACGAGGAGGTTCAAGGG
