[The description below was written by a language model from this plasmid's Addgene catalogue record.]
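Description:
pBABEneo-HRASV12 is a retroviral mammalian expression plasmid built on the pBABE-neo backbone (about 5.3 kb without insert) and designed to deliver oncogenic human H-RAS into target cells. It is maintained in bacteria as a high-copy plasmid under ampicillin selection. After it has been packaged into retroviral particles and used to transduce mammalian cells, cells that have stably integrated it can be selected with G418 through the vector's neomycin resistance marker. No feature table is supplied, so the promoters and other regulatory elements are not explicitly stated. In general, pBABE-type vectors are Moloney murine leukaemia virus-derived, with long terminal repeats flanking a packaging signal. The 5′ LTR drives the inserted gene and a separate internal promoter drives the drug resistance marker.

The insert is the human HRAS coding sequence carrying the G12V substitution, cloned between BamHI and EcoRI sites that both remain intact. G12V is a classic activating mutation that impairs GTP hydrolysis and so holds Ras in its active, signalling state. The depositor notes that the insert also carries an E143K change relative to the reference protein, which is not expected to affect function. The coding sequence may also have been codon optimised and differs from the NCBI reference nucleotide sequences, so any primer design or sequence-based work should rely on the verified plasmid sequence rather than the native gene. No epitope tag or reporter is recorded.

The construct is used to generate cells stably expressing constitutively active H-Ras. The associated publication used it to study the contribution of autophagy to glycolysis during Ras-mediated oncogenic transformation.
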