Addgene plasmid #71304: pBABEneo-HRASV12
Purpose: Retroviral expression of H-RAS-V12
Depositing lab: Jayanta Debnath. Depositing organization: University of California, San Francisco (UCSF). Publication: Autophagy facilitates glycolysis during Ras-mediated oncogenic transformation. Lock R, Roy S, Kenific CM, Su JS, Salas E, Ronen SM, Debnath J. Mol Biol Cell. 2011 Jan 15;22(2):165-78. doi: 10.1091/mbc.E10-06-0500. Epub 2010 Nov 30. PubMed 21119005.
Backbone
  Vector backbone: pBABE-neo
  Backbone size w/o insert (bp): 5300
  Vector type: Mammalian Expression, Retroviral
  Selectable markers: Neomycin (select with G418)
Growth in bacteria
  Bacterial resistance: Ampicillin, 100 μg/mL
  Growth temperature: 37°C
  Growth strain: NEB Stable
  Copy number: High Copy
Gene/Insert
  Gene/Insert name: H-RAS-V12 (alt names: HRAS; HRASV12)
  Species: H. sapiens (human)
  Mutation: G12V mutation
  Entrez Gene: HRAS (a.k.a. C-BAS/HAS, C-H-RAS, C-HA-RAS1, CTLO, H-RASIDX, HAMSV, HRAS1, RASH1, p21ras)
  Cloning method: Restriction Enzyme; 5′ cloning site BamHI (not destroyed); 3′ cloning site EcoRI (not destroyed)
  Sequencing primers: 5′ pBABE 5'; 3′ pBABE 3'
Terms and licenses: Academic/Nonprofit Terms; Industry Terms: Not Available to Industry
Depositor comments: The insert within this plasmid contains a E143K mutation compared to NP_005334.1. The depositor states that this mutation should not affect plasmid function. The HRAS coding sequence may have been codon optimized and differs from the NCBI reference sequences for this gene. Primer design and applications involving the use of the HRAS coding sequence should be based off of the Addgene NGS Result for accuracy
How to cite: pBABEneo-HRASV12 was a gift from Jayanta Debnath (Addgene plasmid # 71304)
