LOCUS       Exported 5927 bp ds-DNA circular SYN 12-MAY-2021
DEFINITION  Retroviral expression of H-RAS-V12.
ACCESSION   .
VERSION     .
KEYWORDS    pBABEneo-HRASV12
SOURCE      synthetic DNA construct
  ORGANISM  synthetic DNA construct
REFERENCE   1 (bases 1 to 5927)
  AUTHORS   Lock R, Roy S, Kenific CM, Su JS, Salas E, Ronen SM, Debnath J
  TITLE     Autophagy facilitates glycolysis during Ras-mediated oncogenic
            transformation.
  JOURNAL   Mol Biol Cell. 2011 Jan 15;22(2):165-78. doi:
            10.1091/mbc.E10-06-0500. Epub 2010 Nov 30.
  PUBMED    21119005
REFERENCE   2 (bases 1 to 5927)
  AUTHORS   .
  TITLE     Direct Submission
  JOURNAL   Exported May 12, 2021 from SnapGene Server 1.1.58
            http://www.snapgene.com
FEATURES             Location/Qualifiers
     source          1..5927
                     /organism="synthetic DNA construct"
                     /mol_type="other DNA"
     LTR             8..477
                     /note="long terminal repeat from Moloney murine leukemia
                     virus"
     misc_feature    542..741
                     /label=MMLV Psi
                     /note="packaging signal of Moloney murine leukemia virus
                     (MMLV)"
     CDS             942..1358
                     /label=gag (truncated)
                     /note="truncated Moloney murine leukemia virus (MMLV) gag
                     gene lacking the start codon"
     primer_bind     1288..1310
                     /label=pLXSN 5'
                     /note="Murine stem cell virus, forward primer. Also called
                     MSCV"
     primer_bind     1326..1342
                     /label=pBABE 5'
                     /note="Psi packaging signal, forward primer for pBABE
                     vectors"
     primer_bind     complement(2066..2086)
                     /label=pBABE 3'
                     /note="SV40 enhancer, reverse primer for pBABE vectors"
     promoter        2071..2400
                     /label=SV40 promoter
                     /note="SV40 enhancer and early promoter"
     rep_origin      2251..2386
                     /label=SV40 ori
                     /note="SV40 origin of replication"
     primer_bind     2313..2332
                     /label=SV40pro-F
                     /note="SV40 promoter/origin, forward primer"
     CDS             2757..3551
                     /codon_start=1
                     /gene="aph(3')-II (or nptII)"
                     /product="aminoglycoside phosphotransferase from Tn5"
                     /label=NeoR/KanR
                     /note="confers resistance to neomycin, kanamycin, and G418
                     (Geneticin(R))"
                     /translation="MIEQDGLHAGSPAAWVERLFGYDWAQQTIGCSDAAVFRLSAQGRP
                     VLFVKTDLSGALNELQDEAARLSWLATTGVPCAAVLDVVTEAGRDWLLLGEVPGQDLLS
                     SHLAPAEKVSIMADAMRRLHTLDPATCPFDHQAKHRIERARTRMEAGLVDQDDLDEEHQ
                     GLAPAELFARLKARMPDGEDLVVTHGDACLPNIMVENGRFSGFIDCGRLGVADRYQDIA
                     LATRDIAEELGGEWADRFLVLYGIAAPDSQRIAFYRLLDEFF"
     primer_bind     complement(2811..2830)
                     /label=Neo-R
                     /note="Neomycin resistance gene, reverse primer"
     primer_bind     3421..3440
                     /label=Neo-F
                     /note="Neomycin resistance gene, forward primer"
     primer_bind     4074..4093
                     /label=pBR322ori-F
                     /note="pBR322 origin, forward primer"
     LTR             4355..4824
                     /note="long terminal repeat from Moloney murine leukemia
                     virus"
     CDS             complement(4939..5799)
                     /codon_start=1
                     /gene="bla"
                     /product="beta-lactamase"
                     /label=AmpR
                     /note="confers resistance to ampicillin, carbenicillin, and
                     related antibiotics"
                     /translation="MSIQHFRVALIPFFAAFCLPVFAHPETLVKVKDAEDQLGARVGYI
                     ELDLNSGKILESFRPEERFPMMSTFKVLLCGAVLSRIDAGQEQLGRRIHYSQNDLVEYS
                     PVTEKHLTDGMTVRELCSAAITMSDNTAANLLLTTIGGPKELTAFLHNMGDHVTRLDRW
                     EPELNEAIPNDERDTTMPVAMATTLRKLLTGELLTLASRQQLIDWMEADKVAGPLLRSA
                     LPAGWFIADKSGAGERGSRGIIAALGPDGKPSRIVVIYTTGSQATMDERNRQIAEIGAS
                     LIKHW"
     primer_bind     5562..5581
                     /label=Amp-R
                     /note="Ampicillin resistance gene, reverse primer"
     promoter        complement(5800..5904)
                     /gene="bla"
                     /label=AmpR promoter
ORIGIN
        1 ctgcagcctg aatatgggcc aaacaggata tctgtggtaa gcagttcctg ccccggctca
       61 gggccaagaa cagatggaac agctgaatat gggccaaaca ggatatctgt ggtaagcagt
      121 tcctgccccg gctcagggcc aagaacagat ggtccccaga tgcggtccag ccctcagcag
      181 tttctagaga accatcagat gtttccaggg tgccccaagg acctgaaatg accctgtgcc
      241 ttatttgaac taaccaatca gttcgcttct cgcttctgtt cgcgcgcttc tgctccccga
      301 gctcaataaa agagcccaca acccctcact cggggcgcca gtcctccgat tgactgagtc
      361 gcccgggtac ccgtgtatcc aataaaccct cttgcagttg catccgactt gtggtctcgc
      421 tgttccttgg gagggtctcc tctgagtgat tgactacccg tcagcggggg tctttcattt
      481 gggggctcgt ccgggatcgg gagacccctg cccagggacc accgacccac caccgggagg
      541 caagctggcc agcaacttat ctgtgtctgt ccgattgtct agtgtctatg actgatttta
      601 tgcgcctgcg tcggtactag ttagctaact agctctgtat ctggcggacc cgtggtggaa
      661 ctgacgagtt ctgaacaccc ggccgcaacc ctgggagacg tcccagggac tttgggggcc
      721 gtttttgtgg cccgacctga ggaagggagt cgatgtggaa tccgaccccg tcaggatatg
      781 tggttctggt aggagacgag aacctaaaac agttcccgcc tccgtctgaa tttttgcttt
      841 cggtttggaa ccgaagccgc gcgtcttgtc tgctgcagcg ctgcagcatc gttctgtgtt
      901 gtctctgtct gactgtgttt ctgtatttgt ctgaaaatta gggccagact gttaccactc
      961 ccttaagttt gaccttaggt cactggaaag atgtcgagcg gatcgctcac aaccagtcgg
     1021 tagatgtcaa gaagagacgt tgggttacct tctgctctgc agaatggcca acctttaacg
     1081 tcggatggcc gcgagacggc acctttaacc gagacctcat cacccaggtt aagatcaagg
     1141 tcttttcacc tggcccgcat ggacacccag accaggtccc ctacatcgtg acctgggaag
     1201 ccttggcttt tgacccccct ccctgggtca agccctttgt acaccctaag cctccgcctc
     1261 ctcttcctcc atccgccccg tctctccccc ttgaacctcc tcgttcgacc ccgcctcgat
     1321 cctcccttta tccagccctc actccttctc taggcgccgg ccggatccac cgacttctac
     1381 ctaaagagat ctgccaccat gactgaatac aagcttgtgg tggtgggcgc tgtaggcgtg
     1441 ggaaagagtg ccctgaccat ccagctgatc cagaaccact ttgtggacga gtatgatccc
     1501 actatagagg actcctaccg gaaacaggtg gtcattgatg gggagacatg tctactggac
     1561 atcttagaca cagcaggtca agaagagtat agtgccatgc gggaccagta catgcgcaca
     1621 ggggagggct tcctctgtgt atttgccatc aacaacacca agtccttcga ggacatccat
     1681 cagtacaggg agcagatcaa gcgggtgaaa gattcagatg atgtgccaat ggtgctggtg
     1741 ggcaacaagt gtgacctggc tgctcgcact gttgagtctc ggcaggccca ggaccttgct
     1801 cgcagctatg gcatccccta cattaaaaca tcagccaaga cccggcaggg cgtggaggat
     1861 gccttctata cactagtccg tgagattcgg cagcataaat tgcggaaact gaacccaccc
     1921 gatgagagtg gtcctggctg catgagctgc aaatgtgtgc tgtcctgaca ccaggctcag
     1981 gacatggagg tgccggatgc agggtggaca tgacccaggg ctcatctttg ggatcggaat
     2041 tcgccagcac agtggtcgac cctgtggaat gtgtgtcagt tagggtgtgg aaagtcccca
     2101 ggctccccag caggcagaag tatgcaaagc atgcatctca attagtcagc aaccaggtgt
     2161 ggaaagtccc caggctcccc agcaggcaga agtatgcaaa gcatgcatct caattagtca
     2221 gcaaccatag tcccgcccct aactccgccc atcccgcccc taactccgcc cagttccgcc
     2281 cattctccgc cccatggctg actaattttt tttatttatg cagaggccga ggccgcctcg
     2341 gcctctgagc tattccagaa gtagtgagga ggcttttttg gaggcctagg cttttgcaaa
     2401 aagcttcacg ctgccgcaag cactcagggc gcaagggctg ctaaaggaag cggaacacgt
     2461 agaaagccag tccgcagaaa cggtgctgac cccggatgaa tgtcagctac tgggctatct
     2521 ggacaaggga aaacgcaagc gcaaagagaa agcaggtagc ttgcagtggg cttacatggc
     2581 gatagctaga ctgggcggtt ttatggacag caagcgaacc ggaattgcca gctggggcgc
     2641 cctctggtaa ggttgggaag ccctgcaaag taaactggat ggctttcttg ccgccaagga
     2701 tctgatggcg caggggatca agatctgatc aagagacagg atgaggatcg tttcgcatga
     2761 ttgaacaaga tggattgcac gcaggttctc cggccgcttg ggtggagagg ctattcggct
     2821 atgactgggc acaacagaca atcggctgct ctgatgccgc cgtgttccgg ctgtcagcgc
     2881 aggggcgccc ggttcttttt gtcaagaccg acctgtccgg tgccctgaat gaactgcagg
     2941 acgaggcagc gcggctatcg tggctggcca cgacgggcgt tccttgcgca gctgtgctcg
     3001 acgttgtcac tgaagcggga agggactggc tgctattggg cgaagtgccg gggcaggatc
     3061 tcctgtcatc tcaccttgct cctgccgaga aagtatccat catggctgat gcaatgcggc
     3121 ggctgcatac gcttgatccg gctacctgcc cattcgacca ccaagcgaaa catcgcatcg
     3181 agcgagcacg tactcggatg gaagccggtc ttgtcgatca ggatgatctg gacgaagagc
     3241 atcaggggct cgcgccagcc gaactgttcg ccaggctcaa ggcgcgcatg cccgacggcg
     3301 aggatctcgt cgtgacccat ggcgatgcct gcttgccgaa tatcatggtg gaaaatggcc
     3361 gcttttctgg attcatcgac tgtggccggc tgggtgtggc ggaccgctat caggacatag
     3421 cgttggctac ccgtgatatt gctgaagagc ttggcggcga atgggctgac cgcttcctcg
     3481 tgctttacgg tatcgccgct cccgattcgc agcgcatcgc cttctatcgc cttcttgacg
     3541 agttcttctg agcgggactc tggggttcgc atcgatgcat cgatgcggcg ggtgtggtgg
     3601 ttacgcgtaa tctgctgctt gcaaacaaaa aaaccaccgc taccagcggt ggtttgtttg
     3661 ccggatcaag agctaccaac tctttttccg aaggtaactg gcttcagcag agcgcagata
     3721 ccaaatactg ttcttctagt gtagccgtag ttaggccacc acttcaagaa ctctgtagca
     3781 ccgcctacat acctcgctct gctaatcctg ttaccagtgg ctgctgccag tggcgataag
     3841 tcgtgtctta ccgggttgga ctcaagacga tagttaccgg ataaggcgca gcggtcgggc
     3901 tgaacggggg gttcgtgcac acagcccagc ttggagcgaa cgacctacac cgaactgaga
     3961 tacctacagc gtgagctatg agaaagcgcc acgcttcccg aagggagaaa ggcggacagg
     4021 tatccggtaa gcggcagggt cggaacagga gagcgcacga gggagcttcc agggggaaac
     4081 gcctggtatc tttatagtcc tgtcgggttt cgccacctct gacttgagcg tcgatttttg
     4141 tgatgctcgt caggggggcg gagcctatgg aaaaacgcca gcaacgcatc gataaaataa
     4201 aagattttat ttagtctcca gaaaaagggg ggaatgaaag accccacctg taggtttggc
     4261 aagctagctt aagtaacgcc attttgcaag gcatggaaaa atacataact gagaatagag
     4321 aagttcagat caaggtcagg aacagatgga acagctgaat atgggccaaa caggatatct
     4381 gtggtaagca gttcctgccc cggctcaggg ccaagaacag atggaacagc tgaatatggg
     4441 ccaaacagga tatctgtggt aagcagttcc tgccccggct cagggccaag aacagatggt
     4501 ccccagatgc ggtccagccc tcagcagttt ctagagaacc atcagatgtt tccagggtgc
     4561 cccaaggacc tgaaatgacc ctgtgcctta tttgaactaa ccaatcagtt cgcttctcgc
     4621 ttctgttcgc gcgcttctgc tccccgagct caataaaaga gcccacaacc cctcactcgg
     4681 ggcgccagtc ctccgattga ctgagtcgcc cgggtacccg tgtatccaat aaaccctctt
     4741 gcagttgcat ccgacttgtg gtctcgctgt tccttgggag ggtctcctct gagtgattga
     4801 ctacccgtca gcgggggtct ttcacatgca gcatgtatca aaattaattt ggtttttttt
     4861 cttaagtatt tacattaaat ggccatagtg cggccgcaaa tcaatctaaa gtatatatga
     4921 gtaaacttgg tctgacagtt accaatgctt aatcagtgag gcacctatct cagcgatctg
     4981 tctatttcgt tcatccatag ttgcctgact ccccgtcgtg tagataacta cgatacggga
     5041 gggcttacca tctggcccca gtgctgcaat gataccgcga gacccacgct caccggctcc
     5101 agatttatca gcaataaacc agccagccgg aagggccgag cgcagaagtg gtcctgcaac
     5161 tttatccgcc tccatccagt ctattaattg ttgccgggaa gctagagtaa gtagttcgcc
     5221 agttaatagt ttgcgcaacg ttgttgccat tgctacaggc atcgtggtgt cacgctcgtc
     5281 gtttggtatg gcttcattca gctccggttc ccaacgatca aggcgagtta catgatcccc
     5341 catgttgtgc aaaaaagcgg ttagctcctt cggtcctccg atcgttgtca gaagtaagtt
     5401 ggccgcagtg ttatcactca tggttatggc agcactgcat aattctctta ctgtcatgcc
     5461 atccgtaaga tgcttttctg tgactggtga gtactcaacc aagtcattct gagaatagtg
     5521 tatgcggcga ccgagttgct cttgcccggc gtcaatacgg gataataccg cgccacatag
     5581 cagaacttta aaagtgctca tcattggaaa acgttcttcg gggcgaaaac tctcaaggat
     5641 cttaccgctg ttgagatcca gttcgatgta acccactcgt gcacccaact gatcttcagc
     5701 atcttttact ttcaccagcg tttctgggtg agcaaaaaca ggaaggcaaa atgccgcaaa
     5761 aaagggaata agggcgacac ggaaatgttg aatactcata ctcttccttt ttcaatatta
     5821 ttgaagcatt tatcagggtt attgtctcat gagcggatac atatttgaat gtatttagaa
     5881 aaataaacaa ataggggttc cgcgcacatt tccccgaaaa gtgccac
//
